>Addgene plasmid #77715 | IRAK3 gRNA (BRDN0001146977) | addgene full sequence | sequence record 188290 | Addgene Assembled Sequence
CCCGGGTGCAAAGATGGATAAAGTTTTAAACAGAGAGGAATCTTTGCAGCTAATGGACCTTCTAGGTCTT
GAAAGGAGTGGGAATTGGCTCCGGTGCCCGTCAGTGGGCAGAGCGCACATCGCCCACAGTCCCCGAGAAG
TTGGGGGGAGGGGTCGGCAATTGATCCGGTGCCTAGAGAAGGTGGCGCGGGGTAAACTGGGAAAGTGATG
TCGTGTACTGGCTCCGCCTTTTTCCCGAGGGTGGGGGAGAACCGTATATAAGTGCAGTAGTCGCCGTGAA
CGTTCTTTTTCGCAACGGGTTTGCCGCCAGAACACAGGTAAGTGCCGTGTGTGGTTCCCGCGGGCCTGGC
CTCTTTACGGGTTATGGCCCTTGCGTGCCTTGAATTACTTCCACCTGGCTGCAGTACGTGATTCTTGATC
CCGAGCTTCGGGTTGGAAGTGGGTGGGAGAGTTCGAGGCCTTGCGCTTAAGGAGCCCCTTCGCCTCGTGC
TTGAGTTGAGGCCTGGCCTGGGCGCTGGGGCCGCCGCGTGCGAATCTGGTGGCACCTTCGCGCCTGTCTC
GCTGCTTTCGATAAGTCTCTAGCCATTTAAAATTTTTGATGACCTGCTGCGACGCTTTTTTTCTGGCAAG
ATAGTCTTGTAAATGCGGGCCAAGATCTGCACACTGGTATTTCGGTTTTTGGGGCCGCGGGCGGCGACGG
GGCCCGTGCGTCCCAGCGCACATGTTCGGCGAGGCGGGGCCTGCGAGCGCGGCCACCGAGAATCGGACGG
GGGTAGTCTCAAGCTGGCCGGCCTGCTCTGGTGCCTGGCCTCGCGCCGCCGTGTATCGCCCCGCCCTGGG
CGGCAAGGCTGGCCCGGTCGGCACCAGTTGCGTGAGCGGAAAGATGGCCGCTTCCCGGCCCTGCTGCAGG
GAGCTCAAAATGGAGGACGCGGCGCTCGGGAGAGCGGGCGGGTGAGTCACCCACACAAAGGAAAAGGGCC
TTTCCGTCCTCAGCCGTCGCTTCATGTGACTCCACGGAGTACCGGGCGCCGTCCAGGCACCTCGATTAGT
TCTCGAGCTTTTGGAGTACGTCGTCTTTAGGTTGGGGGGAGGGGTTTTATGCGATGGAGTTTCCCCACAC
TGAGTGGGTGGAGACTGAAGTTAGGCCAGCTTGGCACTTGATGTAATTCTCCTTGGAATTTGCCCTTTTT
GAGTTTGGATCTTGGTTCATTCTCAAGCCTCAGACAGTGGTTCAAAGTTTTTTTCTTCCATTTCAGGTGT
CGTGACGTACGGCCACCATGACCGAGTACAAGCCCACGGTGCGCCTCGCCACCCGCGACGACGTCCCCAG
GGCCGTACGCACCCTCGCCGCCGCGTTCGCCGACTACCCCGCCACGCGCCACACCGTCGATCCGGACCGC
CACATCGAGCGGGTCACCGAGCTGCAAGAACTCTTCCTCACGCGCGTCGGGCTCGACATCGGCAAGGTGT
GGGTCGCGGACGACGGCGCCGCCGTGGCGGTCTGGACCACGCCGGAGAGCGTCGAAGCGGGGGCGGTGTT
CGCCGAGATCGGCCCGCGCATGGCCGAGTTGAGCGGTTCCCGGCTGGCCGCGCAGCAACAGATGGAAGGC
CTCCTGGCGCCGCACCGGCCCAAGGAGCCCGCGTGGTTCCTGGCCACCGTCGGAGTCTCGCCCGACCACC
AGGGCAAGGGTCTGGGCAGCGCCGTCGTGCTCCCCGGAGTGGAGGCGGCCGAGCGCGCCGGGGTGCCCGC
CTTCCTGGAGACCTCCGCGCCCCGCAACCTCCCCTTCTACGAGCGGCTCGGCTTCACCGTCACCGCCGAC
GTCGAGGTGCCCGAAGGACCGCGCACCTGGTGCATGACCCGCAAGCCCGGTGCCTGAACGCGTTAAGTCG
ACAATCAACCTCTGGATTACAAAATTTGTGAAAGATTGACTGGTATTCTTAACTATGTTGCTCCTTTTAC
GCTATGTGGATACGCTGCTTTAATGCCTTTGTATCATGCTATTGCTTCCCGTATGGCTTTCATTTTCTCC
TCCTTGTATAAATCCTGGTTGCTGTCTCTTTATGAGGAGTTGTGGCCCGTTGTCAGGCAACGTGGCGTGG
TGTGCACTGTGTTTGCTGACGCAACCCCCACTGGTTGGGGCATTGCCACCACCTGTCAGCTCCTTTCCGG
GACTTTCGCTTTCCCCCTCCCTATTGCCACGGCGGAACTCATCGCCGCCTGCCTTGCCCGCTGCTGGACA
GGGGCTCGGCTGTTGGGCACTGACAATTCCGTGGTGTTGTCGGGGAAATCATCGTCCTTTCCTTGGCTGC
TCGCCTGTGTTGCCACCTGGATTCTGCGCGGGACGTCCTTCTGCTACGTCCCTTCGGCCCTCAATCCAGC
GGACCTTCCTTCCCGCGGCCTGCTGCCGGCTCTGCGGCCTCTTCCGCGTCTTCGCCTTCGCCCTCAGACG
AGTCGGATCTCCCTTTGGGCCGCCTCCCCGCGTCGACTTTAAGACCAATGACTTACAAGGCAGCTGTAGA
TCTTAGCCACTTTTTAAAAGAAAAGGGGGGACTGGAAGGGCTAATTCACTCCCAACGAAGACAAGATCTG
CTTTTTGCTTGTACTGGGTCTCTCTGGTTAGACCAGATCTGAGCCTGGGAGCTCTCTGGCTAACTAGGGA
ACCCACTGCTTAAGCCTCAATAAAGCTTGCCTTGAGTGCTTCAAGTAGTGTGTGCCCGTCTGTTGTGTGA
CTCTGGTAACTAGAGATCCCTCAGACCCTTTTAGTCAGTGTGGAAAATCTCTAGCAGTACGTATAGTAGT
TCATGTCATCTTATTATTCAGTATTTATAACTTGCAAAGAAATGAATATCAGAGAGTGAGAGGAACTTGT
TTATTGCAGCTTATAATGGTTACAAATAAAGCAATAGCATCACAAATTTCACAAATAAAGCATTTTTTTC
ACTGCATTCTAGTTGTGGTTTGTCCAAACTCATCAATGTATCTTATCATGTCTGGCTCTAGCTATCCCGC
CCCTAACTCCGCCCATCCCGCCCCTAACTCCGCCCAGTTCCGCCCATTCTCCGCCCCATGGCTGACTAAT
TTTTTTTATTTATGCAGAGGCCGAGGCCGCCTCGGCCTCTGAGCTATTCCAGAAGTAGTGAGGAGGCTTT
TTTGGAGGCCTAGGGACGTACCCAATTCGCCCTATAGTGAGTCGTATTACGCGCGCTCACTGGCCGTCGT
TTTACAACGTCGTGACTGGGAAAACCCTGGCGTTACCCAACTTAATCGCCTTGCAGCACATCCCCCTTTC
GCCAGCTGGCGTAATAGCGAAGAGGCCCGCACCGATCGCCCTTCCCAACAGTTGCGCAGCCTGAATGGCG
AATGGG
[124 nt withheld, positions 3367-3490]
C
[91 nt withheld, positions 3492-3582]
A
[49 nt withheld, positions 3584-3632]
CCTTTGACGTTGGAGTCCACGTTCTTT
[37 nt withheld, positions 3660-3696]
ACCCTATCTCGGTCTATTCTTTTGATTTATAAGGGATTTTGCCGATTTCGGCCTATTGGTTAAAAAATGA
GCTGATTTAACAAAAATTTAACGCGAATTTTAACAAAATATTAACGCTTACAATTTAGGTGGCACTTTTC
GGGGAAATGTGCGCGGAACCCCTATTTGTTTATTTTTCTAAATACATTCAAATATGTATCCGCTCATGAG
ACAATAACCCTGATAAATGCTTCAATAATATTGAAAAAGGAAGAGTATGAGTATTCAACATTTCCGTGTC
GCCCTTATTCCCTTTTTTGCGGCATTTTGCCTTCCTGTTTTTGCTCACCCAGAAACGCTGGTGAAAGTAA
AAGATGCTGAAGATCAGTTGGGTGCACGAGTGGGTTACATCGAACTGGATCTCAACAGCGGTAAGATCCT
TGAGAGTTTTCGCCCCGAAGAACGTTTTCCAATGATGAGCACTTTTAAAGTTCTGCTATGTGGCGCGGTA
TTATCCCGTATTGACGCCGGGCAAGAGCAACTCGGTCGCCGCATACACTATTCTCAGAATGACTTGGTTG
AGTACTCACCAGTCACAGAAAAGCATCTTACGGATGGCATGACAGTAAGAGAATTATGCAGTGCTGCCAT
AACCATGAGTGATAACACTGCGGCCAACTTACTTCTGACAACGATCGGAGGACCGAAGGAGCTAACCGCT
TTTTTGCACAACATGGGGGATCATGTAACTCGCCTTGATCGTTGGGAACCGGAGCTGAATGAAGCCATAC
CAAACGACGAGCGTGACACCACGATGCCTGTAGCAATGGCAACAACGTTGCGCAAACTATTAACTGGCGA
ACTACTTACTCTAGCTTCCCGGCAACAATTAATAGACTGGATGGAGGCGGATAAAGTTGCAGGACCACTT
CTGCGCTCGGCCCTTCCGGCTGGCTGGTTTATTGCTGATAAATCTGGAGCCGGTGAGCGTGGGTCTCGCG
GTATCATTGCAGCACTGGGGCCAGATGGTAAGCCCTCCCGTATCGTAGTTATCTACACGACGGGGAGTCA
GGCAACTATGGATGAACGAAATAGACAGATCGCTGAGATAGGTGCCTCACTGATTAAGCATTGGTAACTG
TCAGACCAAGTTTACTCATATATACTTTAGATTGATTTAAAACTTCATTTTTAATTTAAAAGGATCTAGG
TGAAGATCCTTTTTGATAATCTCATGACCAAAATCCCTTAACGTGAGTTTTCGTTCCACTGAGCGTCAGA
CCCCGTAGAAAAGATCAAAGGATCTTCTTGAGATCCTTTTTTTCTGCGCGTAATCTGCTGCTTGCAAACA
AAAAAACCACCGCTACCAGCGGTGGTTTGTTTGCCGGATCAAGAGCTACCAACTCTTTTTCCGAAGGTAA
CTGGCTTCAGCAGAGCGCAGATACCAAATACTGTTCTTCTAGTGTAGCCGTAGTTAGGCCACCACTTCAA
GAACTCTGTAGCACCGCCTACATACCTCGCTCTGCTAATCCTGTTACCAGTGGCTGCTGCCAGTGGCGAT
AAGTCGTGTCTTACCGGGTTGGACTCAAGACGATAGTTACCGGATAAGGCGCAGCGGTCGGGCTGAACGG
GGGGTTCGTGCACACAGCCCAGCTTGGAGCGAACGACCTACACCGAACTGAGATACCTACAGCGTGAGCT
ATGAGAAAGCGCCACGCTTCCCGAAGGGAGAAAGGCGGACAGGTATCCGGTAAGCGGCAGGGTCGGAACA
GGAGAGCGCACGAGGGAGCTTCCAGGGGGAAACGCCTGGTATCTTTATAGTCCTGTCGGGTTTCGCCACC
TCTGACTTGAGCGTCGATTTTTGTGATGCTCGTCAGGGGGGCGGAGCCTATGGAAAAACGCCAGCAACGC
GGCCTTTTTACGGTTCCTGGCCTTTTGCTGGCCTTTTGCTCACATGTTCTTTCCTGCGTTATCCCCTGAT
TCTGTGGATAACCGTATTACCGCCTTTGAGTGAGCTGATACCGCTCGCCGCAGCCGAACGACCGAGCGCA
GCGAGTCAGTGAGCGAGGAAGCGGAAGAGCGCCCAATACGCAAACCGCCTCTCCCCGCGCGTTGGCCGAT
TCATTAATGCAGCTGGCACGACAGGTTTCCCGACTGGAAAGCGGGCAGTGAGCGCAACGCAATTAATGTG
AGTTAGCTCACTCATTAGGCACCCCAGGCTTTACACTTTATGCTTCCGGCTCGTATGTTGTGTGGAATTG
TGAGCGGATAACAATTTCACACAGGAAACAGCTATGACCATGATTACGCCAAGCGCGCAATTAACCCTCA
CTAAAGGGAACAAAAGCTGGAGCTGCAAGCTTAATGTAGTCTTATGCAATACTCTTGTAGTCTTGCAACA
TGGTAACGATGAGTTAGCAACATGCCTTACAAGGAGAGAAAAAGCACCGTGCATGCCGATTGGTGGAAGT
AAGGTGGTACGATCGTGCCTTATTAGGAAGGCAACAGACGGGTCTGACATGGATTGGACGAACCACTGAA
TTGCCGCATTGCAGAGATATTGTATTTAAGTGCCTAGCTCGATACATAAACGGGTCTCTCTGGTTAGACC
AGATCTGAGCCTGGGAGCTCTCTGGCTAACTAGGGAACCCACTGCTTAAGCCTCAATAAAGCTTGCCTTG
AGTGCTTCAAGTAGTGTGTGCCCGTCTGTTGTGTGACTCTGGTAACTAGAGATCCCTCAGACCCTTTTAG
TCAGTGTGGAAAATCTCTAGCAGTGGCGCCCGAACAGGGACTTGAAAGCGAAAGGGAAACCAGAGGAGCT
CTCTCGACGCAGGACTCGGCTTGCTGAAGCGCGCACGGCAAGAGGCGAGGGGCGGCGACTGGTGAGTACG
CCAAAAATTTTGACTAGCGGAGGCTAGAAGGAGAGAGATGGGTGCGAGAGCGTCAGTATTAAGCGGGGGA
GAATTAGATCGCGATGGGAAAAAATTCGGTTAAGGCCAGGGGGAAAGAAAAAATATAAATTAAAACATAT
AGTATGGGCAAGCAGGGAGCTAGAACGATTCGCAGTTAATCCTGGCCTGTTAGAAACATCAGAAGGCTGT
AGACAAATACTGGGACAGCTACAACCATCCCTTCAGACAGGATCAGAAGAACTTAGATCATTATATAATA
CAGTAGCAACCCTCTATTGTGTGCATCAAAGGATAGAGATAAAAGACACCAAGGAAGCTTTAGACAAGAT
AGAGGAAGAGCAAAACAAAAGTAAGACCACCGCACAGCAAGCGGCCGCTGATCTTCAGACCTGGAGGAGG
AGATATGAGGGACAATTGGAGAAGTGAATTATATAAATATAAAGTAGTAAAAATTGAACCATTAGGAGTA
GCACCCACCAAGGCAAAGAGAAGAGTGGTGCAGAGAGAAAAAAGAGCAGTGGGAATAGGAGCTTTGTTCC
TTGGGTTCTTGGGAGCAGCAGGAAGCACTATGGGCGCAGCGTCAATGACGCTGACGGTACAGGCCAGACA
ATTATTGTCTGGTATAGTGCAGCAGCAGAACAATTTGCTGAGGGCTATTGAGGCGCAACAGCATCTGTTG
CAACTCACAGTCTGGGGCATCAAGCAGCTCCAGGCAAGAATCCTGGCTGTGGAAAGATACCTAAAGGATC
AACAGCTCCTGGGGATTTGGGGTTGCTCTGGAAAACTCATTTGCACCACTGCTGTGCCTTGGAATGCTAG
TTGGAGTAATAAATCTCTGGAACAGATTTGGAATCACACGACCTGGATGGAGTGGGACAGAGAAATTAAC
AATTACACAAGCTTAATACACTCCTTAATTGAAGAATCGCAAAACCAGCAAGAAAAGAATGAACAAGAAT
TATTGGAATTAGATAAATGGGCAAGTTTGTGGAATTGGTTTAACATAACAAATTGGCTGTGGTATATAAA
ATTATTCATAATGATAGTAGGAGGCTTGGTAGGTTTAAGAATAGTTTTTGCTGTACTTTCTATAGTGAAT
AGAGTTAGGCAGGGATATTCACCATTATCGTTTCAGACCCACCTCCCAACCCCGAGGGGACCCAGAGAGG
GCCTATTTCCCATGATTCCTTCATATTTGCATATACGATACAAGGCTGTTAGAGAGATAATTAGAATTAA
TTTGACTGTAAACACAAAGATATTAGTACAAAATACGTGACGTAGAAAGTAATAATTTCTTGGGTAGTTT
GCAGTTTTAAAATTATGTTTTAAAATGGACTATCATATGCTTACCGTAACTTGAAAGTATTTCGATTTCT
TGGCTTTATATATCTTGTGGAAAGGACGAAACACCGTCACCCAAACATACTAGAGTGTTTTAGAGCTAGA
AATAGCAAGTTAAAATAAGGCTAGTCCGTTATCAACTTGAAAAAGTGGCACCGAGTCGGTGCTTTTTTAA
GCTTGGCGTAACTAGATCTTGAGACAAATGGCAGTATTCATCCACAATTTTAAAAGAAAAGGGGGGATTG
GGGGGTACAGTGCAGGGGAAAGAATAGTAGACATAATAGCAACAGACATACAAACTAAAGAATTACAAAA
ACAAATTACAAAAATTCAAAATTTTCGGGTTTATTACAGGGACAGCAGAGATCCACTTTGGCGCCGGCTC
GAGGGGG
Features (pLannotate 1.2.2; 29 found; start..end, strand, type, name):
     14..80      +  CDS            small t antigen (fragment): SV40 (simian virus 40) small t antigen
    106..317     +  promoter       EF-1α core promoter: core promoter for human elongation factor EF-1α
    318..1256    +  intron         EF-1α intron A: intron upstream of the start codon of human EF-1α
   1278..1877    +  CDS            PuroR (fragment): puromycin N-acetyltransferase; pac from Streptomyces; confers resistance to puromycin
   1893..2481    +  misc_feature   WPRE: woodchuck hepatitis virus posttranscriptional regulatory element
   2532..2551    +  misc_feature   cPPT/CTS (fragment): central polypurine tract and central termination sequence of HIV-1
   2553..2786    +  LTR            3' LTR (ΔU3): self-inactivating 3' long terminal repeat (LTR) from HIV-1
   2864..2985    +  polyA_signal   SV40 poly(A) signal: SV40 polyadenylation signal
   3025..3160    +  rep_origin     SV40 ori: SV40 origin of replication
   3181..3199    -  promoter       T7 promoter: promoter for bacteriophage T7 RNA polymerase
   3207..3362    +  CDS            lacZα (fragment): LacZα fragment of β-galactosidase; lacZ fragment
   3367..3795    +  rep_origin     f1 ori (sequence partly withheld): f1 bacteriophage origin of replication; arrow indicates direction of (+) strand synthesis
   3848..3952    +  promoter       AmpR promoter: bla
   3953..4813    +  CDS            AmpR: β-lactamase; bla; confers resistance to ampicillin, carbenicillin, and related antibiotics
   4984..5572    +  rep_origin     ori: high-copy-number ColE1/pMB1/pBR322/pUC origin of replication
   5755..5847    +  CDS            lacI (fragment): lac repressor; lacI; The lac repressor binds to the lac operator to inhibit transcription in E. coli. This inhibition can be relieved by adding lactose or isopropyl-β-D-thiogalactopyranoside (IPTG).
   5860..5881    +  protein_bind   CAP binding site: CAP binding activates transcription in the presence of cAMP. E. coli catabolite activator protein
   5896..5926    +  promoter       lac promoter: promoter for the E. coli lac operon
   5934..5950    +  protein_bind   lac operator: The lac repressor binds to the lac operator to inhibit transcription in E. coli. This inhibition can be relieved by adding lactose or isopropyl-β-D-thiogalactopyranoside (IPTG). lac repressor encoded by lacI
   5995..6013    +  promoter       T3 promoter: promoter for bacteriophage T3 RNA polymerase
   6041..6267    +  promoter       RSV promoter: Rous sarcoma virus enhancer/promoter
   6268..6448    +  LTR            5' LTR (truncated): truncated 5' long terminal repeat (LTR) from HIV-1
   6495..6620    +  misc_feature   HIV-1 Ψ: packaging signal of human immunodeficiency virus type 1
   6604..6967    +  CDS            HIV-1 gag (fragment): gag protein from human immunodeficiency virus 1; gag
   7113..7346    +  misc_feature   RRE: The Rev response element (RRE) of HIV-1 allows for Rev-dependent mRNA export from the nucleus to the cytoplasm.
   7723..7749    +  CDS            Rev (fragment): human immunodeficiency virus 1 (HIV-1) Rev protein; rev; enhances nuclear export of unspliced and incompletely spliced viral mRNAs
   7753..7993    +  promoter       U6 promoter: RNA polymerase III promoter for human U6 snRNA
   8023..8098    +  misc_RNA       gRNA scaffold: guide RNA scaffold for the Streptococcus pyogenes CRISPR/Cas9 system
   8154..8271    +  misc_feature   cPPT/CTS: central polypurine tract and central termination sequence of HIV-1
