[The description below was written by a language model from this plasmid's Addgene catalogue record and pLannotate feature annotations shown in this document.]
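Description:
IRAK3 gRNA (BRDN0001146977) is a third-generation lentiviral guide RNA plasmid built on the lentiGuide-Puro backbone and designed to target human IRAK3 (also known as IRAKM), a member of the interleukin-1 receptor-associated kinase family. It is propagated in E. coli as a high-copy plasmid through a ColE1/pUC-type origin with ampicillin selection (AmpR, β-lactamase). The backbone also carries an f1 origin, an SV40 origin and poly(A) signal, and remnants of lac and T7/T3 cloning-vector elements.

The lentiviral transfer cassette begins with an RSV promoter fused to a truncated HIV-1 5' LTR, which makes genomic RNA production in packaging cells Tat-independent. It is followed by the Ψ packaging signal with a gag fragment, the Rev response element for nuclear export, and a cPPT/CTS. The cassette ends in a self-inactivating ΔU3 3' LTR. Within this frame, a human U6 RNA polymerase III promoter drives the IRAK3-specific spacer joined to the Streptococcus pyogenes Cas9 gRNA scaffold. A separate EF-1α core promoter with its intron A expresses puromycin N-acetyltransferase so that transduced mammalian cells can be selected with puromycin, and a WPRE downstream enhances transcript expression.

The plasmid does not encode Cas9, so it is meant to be used with a separate Cas9 vector such as lentiCas9-Blast or in cells that already express Cas9. The guide was designed against two IRAK3 reference transcripts and belongs to a human kinome gRNA collection associated with work on optimised sgRNA design. Its typical use is Cas9-mediated disruption of IRAK3 in human cells after lentiviral delivery.
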