Addgene plasmid #77715: IRAK3 gRNA (BRDN0001146977)
Purpose: 3rd generation lentiviral gRNA plasmid targeting human IRAK3
Depositing lab: John Doench & David Root. Depositing organization: Broad Institute. Publication: Optimized sgRNA design to maximize activity and minimize off-target effects of CRISPR-Cas9. Doench JG, Fusi N, Sullender M, Hegde M, Vaimberg EW, Donovan KF, Smith I, Tothova Z, Wilen C, Orchard R, Virgin HW, Listgarten J, Root DE. Nat Biotechnol. 2016 Jan 18. doi: 10.1038/nbt.3437. PubMed 26780180.
Backbone
  Vector backbone: lentiGuide-Puro
  Backbone manufacturer: Zhang Lab (Addgene plasmid # 52963)
  Vector type: Mammalian Expression, Lentiviral, CRISPR
  Selectable markers: Puromycin
Growth in bacteria
  Bacterial resistance: Ampicillin, 100 μg/mL
  Growth temperature: 37°C
  Growth strain: DH5alpha
  Copy number: High Copy
Gene/Insert
  Gene/Insert name: IRAK3 (alt names: IRAK3; NM_001142523.1)
  gRNA/shRNA sequence: TCACCCAAACATACTAGAGT
  Species: H. sapiens (human)
  Entrez Gene: IRAK3 (a.k.a. ASRT5, IRAKM)
  Promoter: hU6
  Cloning method: Unknown
  Sequencing primers: 5′ U6-F; 3′ pS2-R
Terms and licenses: Academic/Nonprofit Terms; Industry Terms: Not Available to Industry
Depositor comments: The gRNA was designed to target the following Genbank reference sequence(s): NM_001142523.1,NM_007199.2. Note that this plasmid does NOT contain Cas9. It should be used in conjunction with lentiCas9-Blast (Addgene #52962) or otherwise with cell lines already expressing Cas9. Browse the full kinome gRNA library at http://www.addgene.org/pooled-library/broadgpp-human-kinome/ or visit http://www.broadinstitute.org/rnai/public/ for detailed protocols and information.
How to cite: IRAK3 gRNA (BRDN0001146977) was a gift from John Doench & David Root (Addgene plasmid # 77715 ; http://n2t.net/addgene:77715 ; RRID:Addgene_77715)
