>Addgene plasmid #77715 | IRAK3 gRNA (BRDN0001146977) | depositor partial sequence | sequence record 145175 | Target Sequence
TCACCCAAACATACTAGAGT
