>Addgene plasmid #77715 | IRAK3 gRNA (BRDN0001146977) | addgene partial sequence | sequence record 188289 | hU6-F
TCTTGGGTAGTTTGCAGTTTTAAAATTATGTTTTAAAATGGACTATCATATGCTTACCGTAACTTGAAAG
TATTTCGATTTCTTGGCTTTATATATCTTGTGGAAAGGACGAAACACCGTCACCCAAACATACTAGAGTG
TTTTAGAGCTAGAAATAGCAAGTTAAAATAAGGCTAGTCCGTTATCAACTTGAAAAAGTGGCACCGAGTC
GGTGCTTTTTTAAGCTTGGCGTAACTAGATCTTGAGACAAATGGCAGTATTCATCCACAATTTTAAAAGA
AAAGGGGGGATTGGGGGGTACAGTGCAGGGGAAAGAATAGTAGACATAATAGCAACAGACATACAAACTA
AAGAATTACAAAAACAAATTACAAAAATTCAAAATTTTCGGGTTTATTACAGGGACAGCAGAGATCCACT
TTGGCGCCGGCTCGAGGGGGCCCGGGTGCAAAGATGGATAAAGTTTTAAACAGAGAGGAATCTTTGCAGC
TAATGGACCTTCTAGGTCTTGAAAGGAGTGGGAATTGGCTCCGGTGCCCGTCAGTGGGCAGAGCGCACAT
CGCCCACAGT
